Addgene plasmid #172366: MMLV-CAG-TVA-IRES-Puro
Purpose: Generation of TVA-expressing stable cell lines, resistant to the antibiotic Puromycin
Depositing lab: Yoav Ben-Simon & Peter Jonas. Depositing organization: Institute of Science and Technology Austria (I.S.T. Austria). Publication: Fast, high-throughput production of improved rabies viral vectors for specific, efficient and versatile transsynaptic retrograde labeling. Sumser A, Joesch M, Jonas P, Ben-Simon Y. Elife. 2022 Aug 30;11:e79848. doi: 10.7554/eLife.79848. PubMed 36040301.
Backbone
  Vector backbone: MMLV
  Backbone size w/o insert (bp): 5720
  Vector type: Mammalian Expression, Retroviral
  Selectable markers: Puromycin
Growth in bacteria
  Bacterial resistance: Ampicillin, 100 μg/mL
  Growth temperature: 37°C
  Growth strain: NEB Stable
  Copy number: High Copy
Gene/Insert
  Gene/Insert name: TVA + Puro
  Species: G. gallus (chicken)
  Insert size (bp): 1669
  Promoter: CAG
  Cloning method: Restriction Enzyme; 5′ cloning site Unknown (unknown if destroyed); 3′ cloning site Unknown (unknown if destroyed)
Terms and licenses: Academic/Nonprofit Terms; Industry Terms: Not Available to Industry
Depositor comments: Please visit https://doi.org/10.1101/2021.12.23.474014 for bioRxiv preprint.
How to cite: MMLV-CAG-TVA-IRES-Puro was a gift from Yoav Ben-Simon & Peter Jonas (Addgene plasmid # 172366 ; http://n2t.net/addgene:172366 ; RRID:Addgene_172366)
