[The description below was written by a language model from this plasmid's Addgene catalogue record and pLannotate feature annotations shown in this document.]
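Description:
MMLV-CAG-TVA-IRES-Puro is a Moloney murine leukemia virus-based gammaretroviral transfer plasmid for making mammalian cell lines that stably express TVA, the avian receptor for subgroup A avian sarcoma/leukosis virus envelope (EnvA). It is maintained in E. coli through a high-copy ColE1/pUC-type origin and an ampicillin resistance gene (β-lactamase). In the annotated 7.3 kb sequence, a CMV enhancer/promoter is fused to a truncated 5' LTR, an arrangement that drives transcription of the viral genomic RNA in packaging cells. This is followed by a packaging signal (Ψ) and a truncated gag segment lacking its start codon, which supports encapsidation. Annotated 3' LTR sequences close the proviral unit. They include a fragment matching a ΔU3 self-inactivating LTR next to a longer MMLV LTR annotation, so the record does not clearly show whether the vector is fully self-inactivating.

The payload between the LTRs is a single bicistronic cassette under an internal CAG promoter, annotated as a CMV enhancer fragment, chicken β-actin promoter fragments and chimeric intron sequence. The first open reading frame is TVA. The catalogue lists it as chicken-derived, whereas the automated annotation matched it to the homologous quail receptor protein. An EMCV IRES then allows cap-independent translation of puromycin N-acetyltransferase from the same transcript, so puromycin-resistant cells should also express TVA. Several short annotated fragments (AAV2 ITR, lacI, Mos, env, dmpM) look like cloning remnants or incidental matches rather than functional parts.

The stated purpose is generating puromycin-resistant, TVA-expressing stable cell lines. The associated publication concerns production of rabies viral vectors for retrograde transsynaptic labeling, work in which TVA-expressing cells are susceptible to EnvA-pseudotyped virus.
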