Features (pLannotate 1.2.2; 24 found; start..end, strand, type, name):
     17..396     +  enhancer       CMV enhancer: human cytomegalovirus immediate early enhancer
    397..600     +  promoter       CMV promoter: human cytomegalovirus (CMV) immediate early promoter
    601..776     +  LTR            5' LTR (truncated): truncated long terminal repeat from Moloney murine sarcoma virus
    898..1172    +  misc_feature   MESV Ψ (fragment): packaging signal of murine embryonic stem cell virus
   1239..1655    +  CDS            gag (truncated): truncated Moloney murine leukemia virus (MMLV) gag gene lacking the start codon
   1662..1700    -  repeat_region  AAV2 ITR (fragment): inverted terminal repeat of adeno-associated virus serotype 2 inverted
   1761..2009    +  enhancer       CMV enhancer (fragment): human cytomegalovirus immediate early enhancer
   2011..2125    +  promoter       chicken β-actin promoter (fragment): contains a 21-bp deletion relative to the standard chicken β-actin promoter
   2112..2238    +  promoter       chicken β-actin promoter (fragment): contains a 21-bp deletion relative to the standard chicken β-actin promoter
   2239..2374    +  intron         hybrid intron (fragment): hybrid between chicken β-actin (CBA) and minute virus of mice (MMV) introns (Gray et al., 2011)
   2463..2593    +  intron         chimeric intron (fragment): chimera between introns from chicken β-actin and rabbit β-globin
   2659..3087    +  CDS            RSVR_COTJA (fragment): Experimental evidence at protein level: Swiss-Prot protein existence level 1. Responsible for susceptibility to the retrovirus subgroup A Rous sarcoma virus. From Coturnix japonica (Japanese quail) (Coturnix coturnix japonica).
   3106..3126    -  promoter       chicken β-actin promoter (fragment): contains a 21-bp deletion relative to the standard chicken β-actin promoter
   3234..3696    +  misc_feature   IRES: internal ribosome entry site (IRES) of the encephalomyocarditis virus (EMCV)
   3729..4328    +  CDS            PuroR: puromycin N-acetyltransferase; pac from Streptomyces alboniger; confers resistance to puromycin
   4378..4443    +  CDS            dmpM (fragment): DMPM_STRAD - Protein inferred from homology: Swiss-Prot protein existence level 3. From Streptomyces alboniger.
   4456..4527    +  CDS            Mos (fragment): MOS_MOUSE - Experimental evidence at transcript level: Swiss-Prot protein existence level 2. From Mus musculus (Mouse).
   4560..4660    +  CDS            env (fragment): murine leukemia virus gPr80 envelope polyprotein precursor; env; proteolytically cleaved into gp70SU and p15TM subunits
   4702..4823    +  LTR            3' LTR (ΔU3) (fragment): self-inactivating 3' long terminal repeat (LTR) from Moloney murine leukemia virus
   4824..5293    +  LTR            LTR: long terminal repeat from Moloney murine leukemia virus
   5359..5411    -  CDS            lacI (fragment): lac repressor; lacI; The lac repressor binds to the lac operator to inhibit transcription in E. coli. This inhibition can be relieved by adding lactose or isopropyl-β-D-thiogalactopyranoside (IPTG).
   5594..6182    -  rep_origin     ori: high-copy-number ColE1/pMB1/pBR322/pUC origin of replication
   6342..7202    -  CDS            AmpR: β-lactamase; bla; confers resistance to ampicillin, carbenicillin, and related antibiotics
   7203..7219    -  promoter       AmpR promoter (fragment): bla
>Addgene plasmid #172366 | MMLV-CAG-TVA-IRES-Puro | addgene full sequence | sequence record 343612 | Addgene NGS Result
ACATTACCGCCATGTTGACATTGATTATTGACTAGTTATTAATAGTAATCAATTACGGGGTCATTAGTTC
ATAGCCCATATATGGAGTTCCGCGTTACATAACTTACGGTAAATGGCCCGCCTGGCTGACCGCCCAACGA
CCCCCGCCCATTGACGTCAATAATGACGTATGTTCCCATAGTAACGCCAATAGGGACTTTCCATTGACGT
CAATGGGTGGAGTATTTACGGTAAACTGCCCACTTGGCAGTACATCAAGTGTATCATATGCCAAGTACGC
CCCCTATTGACGTCAATGACGGTAAATGGCCCGCCTGGCATTATGCCCAGTACATGACCTTATGGGACTT
TCCTACTTGGCAGTACATCTACGTATTAGTCATCGCTATTACCATGGTGATGCGGTTTTGGCAGTACATC
AATGGGCGTGGATAGCGGTTTGACTCACGGGGATTTCCAAGTCTCCACCCCATTGACGTCAATGGGAGTT
TGTTTTGGCACCAAAATCAACGGGACTTTCCAAAATGTCGTAACAACTCCGCCCCATTGACGCAAATGGG
CGGTAGGCGTGTACGGTGGGAGGTCTATATAAGCAGAGCTCAATAAAAGAGCCCACAACCCCTCACTCGG
GGCGCCAGTCCTCCGATTGACTGAGTCGCCCGGGTACCCGTATTCCCAATAAAGCCTCTTGCTGTTTGCA
TCCGAATCGTGGTCTCGCTGTTCCTTGGGAGGGTCTCCTCTGAGTGATTGACTACCCACGACGGGGGTCT
TTCATTTGGGGGCTCGTCCGGGATTTGGAGACCCCTGCCCAGGGACCACCGACCCACCACCGGGAGGTAA
GCTGGCCAGCAACTTATCTGTGTCTGTCCGATTGTCTAGTGTCTATGTTTGATGTTATGCGCCTGCGTCT
GTACTAGTTAGCTAACTAGCTCTGTATCTGGCGGACCCGTGGTGGAACTGACGAGTTCTGAACACCCGGC
CGCAACCCTGGGAGACGTCCCAGGGACTTTGGGGGCCGTTTTTGTGGCCCGACCTGAGGAAGGGAGTCGA
TGTGGAATCCGACCCCGTCAGGATATGTGGTTCTGGTAGGAGACGAGAACCTAAAACAGTTCCCGCCTCC
GTCTGAATTTTTGCTTTCGGTTTGGAACCGAAGCCGCGCGTCTTGTCTGCTGCAGCGCTGCAGCATCGTT
CTGTGTTGTCTCTGTCTGACTGTGTTTCTGTATTTGTCTGAAAATTAGGGCCAGACTGTTACCACTCCCT
TAAGTTTGACCTTAGGTCACTGGAAAGATGTCGAGCGGATCGCTCACAACCAGTCGGTAGATGTCAAGAA
GAGACGTTGGGTTACCTTCTGCTCTGCAGAATGGCCAACCTTTAACGTCGGATGGCCGCGAGACGGCACC
TTTAACCGAGACCTCATCACCCAGGTTAAGATCAAGGTCTTTTCACCTGGCCCGCATGGACACCCAGACC
AGGTCCCCTACATCGTGACCTGGGAAGCCTTGGCTTTTGACCCCCCTCCCTGGGTCAAGCCCTTTGTACA
CCCTAAGCCTCCGCCTCCTCTTCCTCCATCCGCCCCGTCTCTCCCCCTTGAACCTCCTCGTTCGACCCCG
CCTCGATCCTCCCTTTATCCAGCCCTCACTCCTTCTCTAGGCGCCGGAATTGCAGAGAGGGAGTGGCCAA
CTCCATCACTAGGGGTTCCTTGTAGTTAATGATTAACCCGCCATGCTACTTATCTACGTAGCCATGCTCT
AGGAAGAGTACCATTGACGTCAATAATGACGTATGTTCCCATAGTAACGCCAATAGGGACTTTCCATTGA
CGTCAATGGGTGGAGTATTTACGGTAAACTGCCCACTTGGCAGTACATCAAGTGTATCATATGCCAAGTA
CGCCCCCTATTGACGTCAATGACGGTAAATGGCCCGCCTGGCATTATGCCCAGTACATGACCTTATGGGA
CTTTCCTACTTGGCAGTACATCTACGTATTAGTCATCGCTATTACCATGGTCGAGGTGAGCCCCACGTTC
TGCTTCACTCTCCCCATCTCCCCCCCCTCCCCACCCCCAATTTTGTATTTATTTATTTTTTAATTATTTT
GTGCAGCGATGGGGGCGGGGCGGGGCGAGGCGGAGAGGTGCGGCGGCAGCCAATCAGAGCGGCGCGCTCC
GAAAGTTTCCTTTTATGGCGAGGCGGCGGCGGCGGCGGCCCTATAAAAAGCGAAGCGCGCGACGGGCGGG
AGTCGCTGCGCGCTGCCTTCGCCCCGTGCCCCGCTCCGCCGCCGCCTCGCGCCGCCCGCCCCGGCTCTGA
CTGACCGCGTTACTCCCACAGGTGAGCGGGCGGGACGGCCCTTCTCCTCCGGGCTGTAATTAGCGCTTGG
TTTAATGACGGCTTGTTTCTTTTCTGTGGCTGCGTGAAAGCCTTGAGGGGCTCCGGGAGGGCCCTTTGTG
CGGGGGGAGCGGCTCGGGGCTGTCCGCGGGGGGACGGCTGCCTTCGGGGGGGACGGGGCAGGGCGGGGTT
CGGCTTCTGGCGTGTGACCGGCGGCTCTAGAGCCTCTGCTAACCATGTTCATGCCTTCTTCTTTTTCCTA
CAGCTCCTGGGCAACGTGCTGGTTATTGTGCTGTCTCATCATTTTGGCAAAGAATTGGATCCGCCACCAT
GGCGCGGCTGCTGCCCGCGCTGCTGCTGCTGCTGCTGCCCGGTAACGTGACCGGTAACGGGTCCGGTAAC
GGTTCTTTGTCCCGTTGCCCCCCCGGTCAGTTCCGCTGCTCGGAGCCGCCCGGTGCCCACGGGGAGTGTT
ACCCGCAGGACTGGCTGTGCGACGGACACCCCGACTGCGACGACGGGCGGGACGAGTGGGGCTGCGGGAC
CAGCGCGATCCCCGCGGTGCCCACGGACAACGGCACAGAGGCTCCCACTGCCCCTGCTCCTGGACGTGCT
CTGCCAGCCAGGAATCACGGCCGCATGTGGATGCTGATCACTGCAGTGCTCCTGTGCTGCCTGGTAGCTG
TGGGTGGTATCGCTGCATGGGGGAAGTCCAAAGCAAAAAGCAGGTCTGACATCTTCAGTCTTGAAAGCGC
ATCCAAGGGGGGTGGGTGAGAATTCCGCCCCCCCCCCCCCCCCCCCTCTCCCTCCCCCCCCCCTAACGTT
ACTGGCCGAAGCCGCTTGGAATAAGGCCGGTGTGCGTTTGTCTATATGTTATTTTCCACCATATTGCCGT
CTTTTGGCAATGTGAGGGCCCGGAAACCTGGCCCTGTCTTCTTGACGAGCATTCCTAGGGGTCTTTCCCC
TCTCGCCAAAGGAATGCAAGGTCTGTTGAATGTCGTGAAGGAAGCAGTTCCTCTGGAAGCTTCTTGAAGA
CAAACAACGTCTGTAGCGACCCTTTGCAGGCAGCGGAACCCCCCACCTGGCGACAGGTGCCTCTGCGGCC
AAAAGCCACGTGTATAAGATACACCTGCAAAGGCGGCACAACCCCAGTGCCACGTTGTGAGTTGGATAGT
TGTGGAAAGAGTCAAATGGCTCTCCTCAAGCGTATTCAACAAGGGGCTGAAGGATGCCCAGAAGGTACCC
CATTGTATGGGATCTGATCTGGGGCCTCGGTGCACATGCTTTACATGTGTTTAGTCGAGGTTAAAAAAAC
GTCTAGGCCCCCCGAACCACGGGGACGTGGTTTTCCTTTGAAAAACACGATGATAAGCTTGCCACAACCC
ACAAGGAGACGACCTTCCATGACCGAGTACAAGCCCACGGTGCGCCTCGCCACCCGCGACGACGTCCCCC
GGGCCGTACGCACCCTCGCCGCCGCGTTCGCCGACTACCCCGCCACGCGCCACACCGTCGACCCGGACCG
CCACATCGAGCGGGTCACCGAGCTGCAAGAACTCTTCCTCACGCGCGTCGGGCTCGACATCGGCAAGGTG
TGGGTCGCGGACGACGGCGCCGCGGTGGCGGTCTGGACCACGCCGGAGAGCGTCGAAGCGGGGGCGGTGT
TCGCCGAGATCGGCCCGCGCATGGCCGAGTTGAGCGGTTCCCGGCTGGCCGCGCAGCAACAGATGGAAGG
CCTCCTGGCGCCGCACCGGCCCAAGGAGCCCGCGTGGTTCCTGGCCACCGTCGGCGTCTCGCCCGACCAC
CAGGGCAAGGGTCTGGGCAGCGCCGTCGTGCTCCCCGGAGTGGAGGCGGCCGAGCGCGCCGGGGTGCCCG
CCTTCCTGGAGACCTCCGCGCCCCGCAACCTCCCCTTCTACGAGCGGCTCGGCTTCACCGTCACCGCCGA
CGTCGAGGTGCCCGAAGGACCGCGCACCTGGTGCATGACCCGCAAGCCCGGTGCCTGACGCCCGCCCCAC
GACCCGCAGCGCCCGACCGAAAGGAGCGCACGACCCCATGGCTCCGACCGAAGCCACCCGGGGCGGCCCC
GCCGACCCCGCACCCGCCCCCGAGGCCCACCGACTCTAGTCGAGGGCTGCAGCGCTGCAGAGGCCGAGTG
CAGAACTGCTCCAAAGGGACCTCAAGGCTTTCCGAGGGACACTAGGCTGACTCCATCGAGCCAGTGTAGA
GATAAGCTTATCGATTAGTCCAATTTGTTAAAGACAGGATATCAGTGGTCCAGGCTCTAGTTTTGACTCA
ACAATATCACCAGCTGAAGCCTATAGAGTACGAGCCATAGATAAAATAAAAGATTTTATTTAGTCTCCAG
AAAAAGGGGGGAATGAAAGACCCCACCTGTAGGTTTGGCAAGCTAGCTTAAGTAACGCCATTTTGCAAGG
CATGGAAAAATACATAACTGAGAATAGAGAAGTTCAGATCAAGGTCAGGAACAGATGGAACAGCTGAATA
TGGGCCAAACAGGATATCTGTGGTAAGCAGTTCCTGCCCCGGCTCAGGGCCAAGAACAGATGGAACAGCT
GAATATGGGCCAAACAGGATATCTGTGGTAAGCAGTTCCTGCCCCGGCTCAGGGCCAAGAACAGATGGTC
CCCAGATGCGGTCCAGCCCTCAGCAGTTTCTAGAGAACCATCAGATGTTTCCAGGGTGCCCCAAGGACCT
GAAATGACCCTGTGCCTTATTTGAACTAACCAATCAGTTCGCTTCTCGCTTCTGTTCGCGCGCTTCTGCT
CCCCGAGCTCAATAAAAGAGCCCACAACCCCTCACTCGGGGCGCCAGTCCTCCGATTGACTGAGTCGCCC
GGGTACCCGTGTATCCAATAAACCCTCTTGCAGTTGCATCCGACTTGTGGTCTCGCTGTTCCTTGGGAGG
GTCTCCTCTGAGTGATTGACTACCCGTCAGCGGGGGTCTTTCACATGCAGCATGTATCAAAATTAATTTG
GTTTTTTTTCTTAAGTATTTACATTAAATGGCCATAGTTGCATTAATGAATCGGCCAACGCGCGGGGAGA
GGCGGTTTGCGTATTGGGCGCTCTTCCGCTTCCTCGCTCACTGACTCGCTGCGCTCGGTCGTTCGGCTGC
GGCGAGCGGTATCAGCTCACTCAAAGGCGGTAATACGGTTATCCACAGAATCAGGGGATAACGCAGGAAA
GAACATGTGAGCAAAAGGCCAGCAAAAGGCCAGGAACCGTAAAAAGGCCGCGTTGCTGGCGTTTTTCCAT
AGGCTCCGCCCCCCTGACGAGCATCACAAAAATCGACGCTCAAGTCAGAGGTGGCGAAACCCGACAGGAC
TATAAAGATACCAGGCGTTTCCCCCTGGAAGCTCCCTCGTGCGCTCTCCTGTTCCGACCCTGCCGCTTAC
CGGATACCTGTCCGCCTTTCTCCCTTCGGGAAGCGTGGCGCTTTCTCATAGCTCACGCTGTAGGTATCTC
AGTTCGGTGTAGGTCGTTCGCTCCAAGCTGGGCTGTGTGCACGAACCCCCCGTTCAGCCCGACCGCTGCG
CCTTATCCGGTAACTATCGTCTTGAGTCCAACCCGGTAAGACACGACTTATCGCCACTGGCAGCAGCCAC
TGGTAACAGGATTAGCAGAGCGAGGTATGTAGGCGGTGCTACAGAGTTCTTGAAGTGGTGGCCTAACTAC
GGCTACACTAGAAGAACAGTATTTGGTATCTGCGCTCTGCTGAAGCCAGTTACCTTCGGAAAAAGAGTTG
GTAGCTCTTGATCCGGCAAACAAACCACCGCTGGTAGCGGTGGTTTTTTTGTTTGCAAGCAGCAGATTAC
GCGCAGAAAAAAAGGATCTCAAGAAGATCCTTTGATCTTTTCTACGGGGTCTGACGCTCAGTGGAACGAA
AACTCACGTTAAGGGATTTTGGTCATGAGATTATCAAAAAGGATCTTCACCTAGATCCTTTTGCGGCCGC
AAATCAATCTAAAGTATATATGAGTAAACTTGGTCTGACAGTTACCAATGCTTAATCAGTGAGGCACCTA
TCTCAGCGATCTGTCTATTTCGTTCATCCATAGTTGCCTGACTCCCCGTCGTGTAGATAACTACGATACG
GGAGGGCTTACCATCTGGCCCCAGTGCTGCAATGATACCGCGAGACCCACGCTCACCGGCTCCAGATTTA
TCAGCAATAAACCAGCCAGCCGGAAGGGCCGAGCGCAGAAGTGGTCCTGCAACTTTATCCGCCTCCATCC
AGTCTATTAATTGTTGCCGGGAAGCTAGAGTAAGTAGTTCGCCAGTTAATAGTTTGCGCAACGTTGTTGC
CATTGCTACAGGCATCGTGGTGTCACGCTCGTCGTTTGGTATGGCTTCATTCAGCTCCGGTTCCCAACGA
TCAAGGCGAGTTACATGATCCCCCATGTTGTGCAAAAAAGCGGTTAGCTCCTTCGGTCCTCCGATCGTTG
TCAGAAGTAAGTTGGCCGCAGTGTTATCACTCATGGTTATGGCAGCACTGCATAATTCTCTTACTGTCAT
GCCATCCGTAAGATGCTTTTCTGTGACTGGTGAGTACTCAACCAAGTCATTCTGAGAATAGTGTATGCGG
CGACCGAGTTGCTCTTGCCCGGCGTCAATACGGGATAATACCGCGCCACATAGCAGAACTTTAAAAGTGC
TCATCATTGGAAAACGTTCTTCGGGGCGAAAACTCTCAAGGATCTTACCGCTGTTGAGATCCAGTTCGAT
GTAACCCACTCGTGCACCCAACTGATCTTCAGCATCTTTTACTTTCACCAGCGTTTCTGGGTGAGCAAAA
ACAGGAAGGCAAAATGCCGCAAAAAAGGGAATAAGGGCGACACGGAAATGTTGAATACTCATACTCTTCC
TTTTTCAATGATCCGGCCATTAGCCATATTATTCATTGGTTATATAGCATAAATCAATATTGGCTATTGG
CCATTGCATACGTTGTATCCATATCATAATATGTACATTTATATTGGCTCATGTCCA
